Addgene plasmid #136147: [pSK729] pRK5 HA-FLCN(R164A)
Purpose: mammalian expression of FLCN
Depositing lab: David Sabatini & Kuang Shen. Depositing organization: Whitehead Institute for Biomedical Research. Publication: Cryo-EM Structure of the Human FLCN-FNIP2-Rag-Ragulator Complex. Shen K, Rogala KB, Chou HT, Huang RK, Yu Z, Sabatini DM. Cell. 2019 Nov 27;179(6):1319-1329.e8. doi: 10.1016/j.cell.2019.10.036. Epub 2019 Nov 6. PubMed 31704029.
Backbone
  Vector backbone: pRK5
  Vector type: Mammalian Expression
Growth in bacteria
  Bacterial resistance: Ampicillin, 100 μg/mL
  Growth temperature: 37°C
  Growth strain: DH5alpha
  Copy number: High Copy
Gene/Insert
  Gene/Insert name: FLCN
  Species: H. sapiens (human)
  Mutation: R164A
  Entrez Gene: FLCN (a.k.a. BHD, DENND8B, FLCL)
  Tag / fusion protein: HA (N terminal on backbone)
  Cloning method: Restriction Enzyme; 5′ cloning site unknown (unknown if destroyed); 3′ cloning site unknown (unknown if destroyed)
Terms and licenses: Academic/Nonprofit Terms; Industry Terms: Not Available to Industry
How to cite: [pSK729] pRK5 HA-FLCN(R164A) was a gift from David Sabatini & Kuang Shen (Addgene plasmid # 136147 ; http://n2t.net/addgene:136147 ; RRID:Addgene_136147)
