[The description below was written by a language model from this plasmid's Addgene catalogue record and pLannotate feature annotations shown in this document.]
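Description:
pRK5 HA-FLCN(R164A), also designated pSK729, is a 6.5 kb mammalian expression plasmid built on the pRK5 backbone that encodes human folliculin (FLCN, also known as BHD) carrying an arginine-to-alanine substitution at residue 164. It is maintained in E. coli as a high-copy plasmid through a ColE1/pUC-type origin and selected with ampicillin via the β-lactamase gene under its own promoter. An M13 phage origin is also present, which can support single-stranded DNA production. There is no mammalian selection marker in the feature table, so the plasmid is suited to transient transfection rather than drug selection of stable lines.

Expression is driven by the human cytomegalovirus immediate-early enhancer and promoter, followed by a short fragment of CMV intron A and an SP6 phage promoter that could be used for in vitro transcription. The FLCN coding sequence lies downstream and is terminated by an SV40 polyadenylation signal. The catalogue entry lists an N-terminal HA epitope tag supplied by the backbone. The automated annotation does not call this tag as a separate feature, though unannotated sequence precedes the FLCN open reading frame where it would be expected to sit. An SV40 enhancer/early promoter region follows the poly(A) signal. Short fragments of an IgH signal sequence, lacZα, lacI, rop and bom, along with a lac promoter/operator, appear to be backbone remnants rather than functional parts of the expression unit.

The stated purpose is mammalian expression of FLCN. The plasmid was deposited with a cryo-EM structural study of the human FLCN-FNIP2-Rag-Ragulator complex, but the record does not state the functional consequence of the R164A mutation.
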