Features (pLannotate 1.2.2; 20 found; start..end, strand, type, name):
     14..393     +  enhancer       CMV enhancer: human cytomegalovirus immediate early enhancer
    394..597     +  promoter       CMV promoter: human cytomegalovirus (CMV) immediate early promoter
    733..776     +  intron         CMV intron (fragment): modified intron A from human cytomegalovirus
    828..846     +  promoter       SP6 promoter: promoter for bacteriophage SP6 RNA polymerase
    850..887     +  CDS            IgH signal sequence (fragment): signal sequence from the mouse immunoglobulin heavy chain variable region
   1032..2768    +  CDS            FLCN: FLCN_HUMAN - Also known as BHD From Homo sapiens (Human).
   2818..2952    +  polyA_signal   SV40 poly(A) signal: SV40 polyadenylation signal
   3021..3378    +  promoter       SV40 promoter: SV40 enhancer and early promoter
   3397..3551    +  CDS            lacZα (fragment): LacZα fragment of β-galactosidase; lacZ fragment
   3557..3608    -  misc_feature   bom (fragment): basis of mobility region from pBR322
   3627..4007    +  rep_origin     M13 ori (sequence partly withheld): M13 bacteriophage origin of replication; arrow indicates direction of (+) strand synthesis
   4083..4132    -  misc_feature   bom (fragment): basis of mobility region from pBR322
   4234..4269    -  CDS            rop (fragment): Rop protein, which maintains plasmids at low copy number; rop
   4364..4468    +  promoter       AmpR promoter: bla
   4469..5329    +  CDS            AmpR: β-lactamase; bla; confers resistance to ampicillin, carbenicillin, and related antibiotics
   5500..6088    +  rep_origin     ori: high-copy-number ColE1/pMB1/pBR322/pUC origin of replication
   6271..6363    +  CDS            lacI (fragment): lac repressor; lacI; The lac repressor binds to the lac operator to inhibit transcription in E. coli. This inhibition can be relieved by adding lactose or isopropyl-β-D-thiogalactopyranoside (IPTG).
   6376..6397    +  protein_bind   CAP binding site: CAP binding activates transcription in the presence of cAMP. E. coli catabolite activator protein
   6412..6442    +  promoter       lac promoter: promoter for the E. coli lac operon
   6450..6466    +  protein_bind   lac operator: The lac repressor binds to the lac operator to inhibit transcription in E. coli. This inhibition can be relieved by adding lactose or isopropyl-β-D-thiogalactopyranoside (IPTG). lac repressor encoded by lacI
>Addgene plasmid #136147 | [pSK729] pRK5 HA-FLCN(R164A) | addgene full sequence | sequence record 273241 | Addgene NGS Result
TTCGAGCTCGCCCGACATTGATTATTGACTAGTTATTAATAGTAATCAATTACGGGGTCATTAGTTCATA
GCCCATATATGGAGTTCCGCGTTACATAACTTACGGTAAATGGCCCGCCTGGCTGACCGCCCAACGACCC
CCGCCCATTGACGTCAATAATGACGTATGTTCCCATAGTAACGCCAATAGGGACTTTCCATTGACGTCAA
TGGGTGGAGTATTTACGGTAAACTGCCCACTTGGCAGTACATCAAGTGTATCATATGCCAAGTACGCCCC
CTATTGACGTCAATGACGGTAAATGGCCCGCCTGGCATTATGCCCAGTACATGACCTTATGGGACTTTCC
TACTTGGCAGTACATCTACGTATTAGTCATCGCTATTACCATGGTGATGCGGTTTTGGCAGTACATCAAT
GGGCGTGGATAGCGGTTTGACTCACGGGGATTTCCAAGTCTCCACCCCATTGACGTCAATGGGAGTTTGT
TTTGGCACCAAAATCAACGGGACTTTCCAAAATGTCGTAACAACTCCGCCCCATTGACGCAAATGGGCGG
TAGGCGTGTACGGTGGGAGGTCTATATAAGCAGAGCTCGTTTAGTGAACCGTCAGATCGCCTGGAGACGC
CATCCACGCTGTTTTGACCTCCATAGAAGACACCGGGACCGATCCAGCCTCCGCGGCCGGGAACGGTGCA
TTGGAACGCGGATTCCCCGTGCCAAGAGTGACGTAAGTACCGCCTATAGAGTCTATAGGCCCACCCCCTT
GGCTTCGTTAGAACGCGGCTACAATTAATACATAACCTTATGTATCATACACATACGATTTAGGTGACAC
TATAGAATAACATCCACTTTGCCTTTCTCTCCACAGGTGTCCACTCCCAGGTCCAACTGCACCTCGGTTC
TATCGATTGAATTCCCGAACCGACAGTCGGTCTCTTCACCAAGGCCATTCGCGCCACCATGGGCTACCCC
TATGATGTGCCTGACTACGCAGATCTCAATGGTGGTGGTGGTGGGTCGACGATGAATGCCATCGTGGCTC
TCTGCCACTTCTGCGAGCTCCACGGCCCCCGCACTCTCTTCTGCACGGAGGTGCTGCACGCCCCACTTCC
TCAAGGGGATGGGAATGAGGACAGTCCCGGCCAGGGTGAGCAGGCGGAAGAAGAGGAAGGTGGCATTCAG
ATGAACAGTCGGATGCGTGCGCACAGCCCCGCAGAGGGGGCCAGCGTCGAGTCCAGCAGCCCGGGGCCCA
AAAAGTCGGACATGTGCGAGGGCTGCCGGTCACTTGCTGCAGGGCACCCGGGATATATCAGCCATGATAA
AGAGACCTCCATTAAATACGTCAGCCACCAGCACCCCAGCCACCCCCAGCTCTTCAGCATTGTCCGCCAG
GCCTGTGTCCGGAGCCTGAGCTGTGAGGTCTGCCCTGGCCGTGAAGGCCCCATCTTCTTCGGAGATGAGC
AGCACGGCTTTGTGTTCAGCCACACCTTCTTCATCAAGGACAGCCTGGCCGCTGGCTTCCAGCGCTGGTA
CAGCATCATCACCATCATGATGGACCGGATCTACCTCATCAACTCCTGGCCCTTCCTGCTGGGGAAGGTC
CGGGGAATCATCGATGAGCTCCAGGGCAAGGCGCTCAAGGTGTTTGAGGCAGAGCAGTTTGGATGCCCAC
AGCGTGCTCAGAGGATGAACACAGCCTTCACGCCATTCCTACACCAGAGGAACGGCAACGCCGCCCGCTC
GCTGACATCGCTGACAAGTGATGACAACCTGTGGGCGTGCCTGCACACCTCCTTTGCCTGGCTCCTGAAG
GCGTGTGGCAGCCGGCTGACCGAGAAGCTCCTGGAAGGTGCTCCGACCGAGGATACCTTGGTCCAGATGG
AGAAGCTCGCTGATTTAGAAGAGGAATCAGAAAGCTGGGACAACTCTGAGGCTGAAGAGGAGGAGAAAGC
CCCTGTGTTGCCAGAGAGTACAGAAGGGCGGGAGCTGACCCAGGGCCCGGCAGAGTCCTCCTCTCTCTCA
GGCTGTGGGAGCTGGCAGCCCCGGAAGCTGCCAGTCTTCAAGTCCCTCCGGCACATGAGGCAGGTCCTGG
GTGCCCCTTCTTTCCGCATGCTGGCCTGGCACGTTCTCATGGGGAACCAGGTGATCTGGAAAAGCAGAGA
CGTGGACCTCGTCCAGTCAGCTTTTGAAGTACTTCGGACCATGCTTCCCGTGGGCTGCGTCCGCATCATC
CCATACAGCAGCCAGTACGAGGAGGCCTATCGGTGCAACTTCCTGGGGCTCAGCCCGCACGTGCAGATCC
CCCCCCACGTGCTCTCCTCAGAGTTTGCTGTCATCGTGGAGGTCCACGCAGCCGCACGTTCCACCCTCCA
CCCTGTGGGGTGTGAGGATGACCAGTCTCTCAGCAAGTACGAGTTTGTGGTGACCAGTGGGAGCCCTGTA
GCTGCAGACCGAGTGGGCCCCACCATCCTGAATAAGATTGAAGCGGCTCTGACCAACCAGAACCTGTCTG
TGGATGTGGTGGACCAGTGCCTCGTCTGCCTCAAGGAGGAGTGGATGAACAAAGTGAAGGTGCTTTTTAA
GTTCACCAAGGTGGACAGTCGCCCCAAAGAGGACACACAGAAGCTGCTGAGCATCCTGGGTGCGTCCGAG
GAGGACAATGTCAAGCTGCTGAAGTTCTGGATGACTGGCCTGAGCAAGACCTACAAGTCACACCTCATGT
CCACGGTCCGCAGCCCCACAGCCTCGGAGTCTCGGAACTGAGCGGCCGCTAAGTAAGTAAGGATCCCCAG
CTTGGCCGCCATGGCCCAACTTGTTTATTGCAGCTTATAATGGTTACAAATAAAGCAATAGCATCACAAA
TTTCACAAATAAAGCATTTTTTTCACTGCATTCTAGTTGTGGTTTGTCCAAACTCATCAATGTATCTTAT
CATGTCTGGATCGGGAATTAATTCGGCGCAGCACCATGGCCTGAAATAACCTCTGAAAGAGGAACTTGGT
TAGGTACCTTCTGAGGCGGAAAGAACCAGCTGTGGAATGTGTGTCAGTTAGGGTGTGGAAAGTCCCCAGG
CTCCCCAGCAGGCAGAAGTATGCAAAGCATGCATCTCAATTAGTCAGCAACCAGGTGTGGAAAGTCCCCA
GGCTCCCCAGCAGGCAGAAGTATGCAAAGCATGCATCTCAATTAGTCAGCAACCATAGTCCCGCCCCTAA
CTCCGCCCATCCCGCCCCTAACTCCGCCCAGTTCCGCCCATTCTCCGCCCCATGGCTGACTAATTTTTTT
TATTTATGCAGAGGCCGAGGCCGCCTCGGCCTCTGAGCTATTCCAGAAGTAGTGAGGAGGCTTTTTTGGA
GGCCTAGGCTTTTGCAAAAAGCTGTTAACAGCTTGGCACTGGCCGTCGTTTTACAACGTCGTGACTGGGA
AAACCCTGGCGTTACCCAACTTAATCGCCTTGCAGCACATCCCCCTTTCGCCAGCTGGCGTAATAGCGAA
GAGGCCCGCACCGATCGCCCTTCCCAACAGTTGCGCAGCCTGAATGGCGAATGGCGCCTGATGCGGTATT
TTCTCCTTACGCATCTGTGCGGTATTTCACACCGCATA
[142 nt withheld, positions 3609-3750]
C
[141 nt withheld, positions 3752-3892]
CCTTTGACGTTGGAGTCCACGTTCTTT
[37 nt withheld, positions 3920-3956]
ACCCTATCTCGGGCTATTCTTTTGATTTATAAGGGATTTTGCCGATTTCGGCCTATTGGTTAAAAAATGA
GCTGATTTAACAAAAATTTAACGCGAATTTTAACAAAATATTAACGTTTACAATTTTATGGTGCACTCTC
AGTACAATCTGCTCTGATGCCGCATAGTTAAGCCAGCCCCGACACCCGCCAACACCCGCTGACGCGCCCT
GACGGGCTTGTCTGCTCCCGGCATCCGCTTACAGACAAGCTGTGACCGTCTCCGGGAGCTGCATGTGTCA
GAGGTTTTCACCGTCATCACCGAAACGCGCGAGACGAAAGGGCCTCGTGATACGCCTATTTTTATAGGTT
AATGTCATGATAATAATGGTTTCTTAGACGTCAGGTGGCACTTTTCGGGGAAATGTGCGCGGAACCCCTA
TTTGTTTATTTTTCTAAATACATTCAAATATGTATCCGCTCATGAGACAATAACCCTGATAAATGCTTCA
ATAATATTGAAAAAGGAAGAGTATGAGTATTCAACATTTCCGTGTCGCCCTTATTCCCTTTTTTGCGGCA
TTTTGCCTTCCTGTTTTTGCTCACCCAGAAACGCTGGTGAAAGTAAAAGATGCTGAAGATCAGTTGGGTG
CACGAGTGGGTTACATCGAACTGGATCTCAACAGCGGTAAGATCCTTGAGAGTTTTCGCCCCGAAGAACG
TTTTCCAATGATGAGCACTTTTAAAGTTCTGCTATGTGGCGCGGTATTATCCCGTATTGACGCCGGGCAA
GAGCAACTCGGTCGCCGCATACACTATTCTCAGAATGACTTGGTTGAGTACTCACCAGTCACAGAAAAGC
ATCTTACGGATGGCATGACAGTAAGAGAATTATGCAGTGCTGCCATAACCATGAGTGATAACACTGCGGC
CAACTTACTTCTGACAACGATCGGAGGACCGAAGGAGCTAACCGCTTTTTTGCACAACATGGGGGATCAT
GTAACTCGCCTTGATCGTTGGGAACCGGAGCTGAATGAAGCCATACCAAACGACGAGCGTGACACCACGA
TGCCTGTAGCAATGGCAACAACGTTGCGCAAACTATTAACTGGCGAACTACTTACTCTAGCTTCCCGGCA
ACAATTAATAGACTGGATGGAGGCGGATAAAGTTGCAGGACCACTTCTGCGCTCGGCCCTTCCGGCTGGC
TGGTTTATTGCTGATAAATCTGGAGCCGGTGAGCGTGGGTCTCGCGGTATCATTGCAGCACTGGGGCCAG
ATGGTAAGCCCTCCCGTATCGTAGTTATCTACACGACGGGGAGTCAGGCAACTATGGATGAACGAAATAG
ACAGATCGCTGAGATAGGTGCCTCACTGATTAAGCATTGGTAACTGTCAGACCAAGTTTACTCATATATA
CTTTAGATTGATTTAAAACTTCATTTTTAATTTAAAAGGATCTAGGTGAAGATCCTTTTTGATAATCTCA
TGACCAAAATCCCTTAACGTGAGTTTTCGTTCCACTGAGCGTCAGACCCCGTAGAAAAGATCAAAGGATC
TTCTTGAGATCCTTTTTTTCTGCGCGTAATCTGCTGCTTGCAAACAAAAAAACCACCGCTACCAGCGGTG
GTTTGTTTGCCGGATCAAGAGCTACCAACTCTTTTTCCGAAGGTAACTGGCTTCAGCAGAGCGCAGATAC
CAAATACTGTTCTTCTAGTGTAGCCGTAGTTAGGCCACCACTTCAAGAACTCTGTAGCACCGCCTACATA
CCTCGCTCTGCTAATCCTGTTACCAGTGGCTGCTGCCAGTGGCGATAAGTCGTGTCTTACCGGGTTGGAC
TCAAGACGATAGTTACCGGATAAGGCGCAGCGGTCGGGCTGAACGGGGGGTTCGTGCACACAGCCCAGCT
TGGAGCGAACGACCTACACCGAACTGAGATACCTACAGCGTGAGCTATGAGAAAGCGCCACGCTTCCCGA
AGGGAGAAAGGCGGACAGGTATCCGGTAAGCGGCAGGGTCGGAACAGGAGAGCGCACGAGGGAGCTTCCA
GGGGGAAACGCCTGGTATCTTTATAGTCCTGTCGGGTTTCGCCACCTCTGACTTGAGCGTCGATTTTTGT
GATGCTCGTCAGGGGGGCGGAGCCTATGGAAAAACGCCAGCAACGCGGCCTTTTTACGGTTCCTGGCCTT
TTGCTGGCCTTTTGCTCACATGTTCTTTCCTGCGTTATCCCCTGATTCTGTGGATAACCGTATTACCGCC
TTTGAGTGAGCTGATACCGCTCGCCGCAGCCGAACGACCGAGCGCAGCGAGTCAGTGAGCGAGGAAGCGG
AAGAGCGCCCAATACGCAAACCGCCTCTCCCCGCGCGTTGGCCGATTCATTAATGCAGCTGGCACGACAG
GTTTCCCGACTGGAAAGCGGGCAGTGAGCGCAACGCAATTAATGTGAGTTAGCTCACTCATTAGGCACCC
CAGGCTTTACACTTTATGCTTCCGGCTCGTATGTTGTGTGGAATTGTGAGCGGATAACAATTTCACACAG
GAAACAGCTATGACATGATTACGAATTAA
