>Addgene plasmid #136147 | [pSK729] pRK5 HA-FLCN(R164A) | depositor partial sequence | sequence record 262730 | ORF
TCGATTGAATTCCCGAACCGACAGTCGGTCTCTTCACCAAGGCCATTCGCGCCACCATGGGCTACCCCTA
TGATGTGCCTGACTACGCAGATCTCAATGGTGGTGGTGGTGGGTCGACGATGAATGCCATCGTGGCTCTC
TGCCACTTCTGCGAGCTCCACGGCCCCCGCACTCTCTTCTGCACGGAGGTGCTGCACGCCCCACTTCCTC
AAGGGGATGGGAATGAGGACAGTCCCGGCCAGGGTGAGCAGGCGGAAGAAGAGGAAGGTGGCATTCAGAT
GAACAGTCGGATGCGTGCGCACAGCCCCGCAGAGGGGGCCAGCGTCGAGTCCAGCAGCCCGGGGCCCAAA
AAGTCGGACATGTGCGAGGGCTGCCGGTCACTTGCTGCAGGGCACCCGGGATATATCAGCCATGATAAAG
AGACCTCCATTAAATACGTCAGCCACCAGCACCCCAGCCACCCCCAGCTCTTCAGCATTGTCCGCCAGGC
CTGTGTCCGGAGCCTGAGCTGTGAGGTCTGCCCTGGCCGTGAAGGCCCCATCTTCTTCGGAGATGAGCAG
CACGGCTTTGTGTTCAGCCACACCTTCTTCATCAAGGACAGCCTGGCCGCTGGCTTCCAGCGCTGGTACA
GCATCATCACCATCATGATGGACCGGATCTACCTCATCAACTCCTGGCCCTTCCTGCTGGGGAAGGTCCG
GGGAATCATCGATGAGCTCCAGGGCAAGGCGCTCAAGGTGTTTGAGGCAGAGCAGTTTGGATGCCCACAG
CGTGCTCAGAGGATGAACACAGCCTTCACGCCATTCCTACACCAGAGGAACGGCAACGCCGCCCGCTCGC
TGACATCGCTGACAAGTGATGACAACCTGTGGGCGTGCCTGCACACCTCCTTTGCCTGGCTCCTGAAGGC
GTGTGGCAGCCGGCTGACCGAGAAGCTCCTGGAAGGTGCTCCGACCGAGGATACCTTGGTCCAGATGGAG
AAGCTCGCTGATTTAGAAGAGGAATCAGAAAGCTGGGACAACTCTGAGGCTGAAGAGGAGGAGAAAGCCC
CTGTGTTGCCAGAGAGTACAGAAGGGCGGGAGCTGACCCAGGGCCCGGCAGAGTCCTCCTCTCTCTCAGG
CTGTGGGAGCTGGCAGCCCCGGAAGCTGCCAGTCTTCAAGTCCCTCCGGCACATGAGGCAGGTCCTGGGT
GCCCCTTCTTTCCGCATGCTGGCCTGGCACGTTCTCATGGGGAACCAGGTGATCTGGAAAAGCAGAGACG
TGGACCTCGTCCAGTCAGCTTTTGAAGTACTTCGGACCATGCTTCCCGTGGGCTGCGTCCGCATCATCCC
ATACAGCAGCCAGTACGAGGAGGCCTATCGGTGCAACTTCCTGGGGCTCAGCCCGCACGTGCAGATCCCC
CCCCACGTGCTCTCCTCAGAGTTTGCTGTCATCGTGGAGGTCCACGCAGCCGCACGTTCCACCCTCCACC
CTGTGGGGTGTGAGGATGACCAGTCTCTCAGCAAGTACGAGTTTGTGGTGACCAGTGGGAGCCCTGTAGC
TGCAGACCGAGTGGGCCCCACCATCCTGAATAAGATTGAAGCGGCTCTGACCAACCAGAACCTGTCTGTG
GATGTGGTGGACCAGTGCCTCGTCTGCCTCAAGGAGGAGTGGATGAACAAAGTGAAGGTGCTTTTTAAGT
TCACCAAGGTGGACAGTCGCCCCAAAGAGGACACACAGAAGCTGCTGAGCATCCTGGGTGCGTCCGAGGA
GGACAATGTCAAGCTGCTGAAGTTCTGGATGACTGGCCTGAGCAAGACCTACAAGTCACACCTCATGTCC
ACGGTCCGCAGCCCCACAGCCTCGGAGTCTCGGAACTGAGCGGCCGCTAAGTAAGTAAGGATCCCCAGCT
TGGCCGCCATGGCCCAACTTGTTTATTGCAGCTTATAATGGTTACAAATAAAGCAATAGCATCACAAATT
TCACAAATAAAGCATTTTTTTCACTGCATTCTAGTTGTGGTTTGTCCAAACTCATCAATGTATCTTATCA
TGTCTGGATCGGGAATTAATTCGGCGCAGCACCATGGCCTGAAATAACCTCTGAAAGAGGAACTTGGTTA
GGTACCTTCTGAGGCGGAAAGAACCAGCTGTGGAATGTGTGTCAGTTAGGGTGTGGAAAGTCCCCAGGCT
CCCCAGCAGGCAGAAGTATGCAAAGCATGCATCTCAATTAGTCAGCAACCAGGTGTGGAAAGTCCCCAGG
CTCCCCAGCAGGCAGAAGTATGCAAAGCATGCATCTCAATTAGTCAGCAACCATAGTCCCGCCCCTAACT
CCGGCCC
